>Addgene plasmid #87076 | pLenti6.2-Renilla-ccdB | addgene full sequence | sequence record 215535 | Addgene NGS Result
GGGTCTCTCTGGTTAGACCAGATCTGAGCCTGGGAGCTCTCTGGCTAACTAGGGAACCCACTGCTTAAGC
CTCAATAAAGCTTGCCTTGAGTGCTTCAAGTAGTGTGTGCCCGTCTGTTGTGTGACTCTGGTAACTAGAG
ATCCCTCAGACCCTTTTAGTCAGTGTGGAAAATCTCTAGCAGTGGCGCCCGAACAGGGACTTGAAAGCGA
AAGGGAAACCAGAGGAGCTCTCTCGACGCAGGACTCGGCTTGCTGAAGCGCGCACGGCAAGAGGCGAGGG
GCGGCGACTGGTGAGTACGCCAAAAATTTTGACTAGCGGAGGCTAGAAGGAGAGAGATGGGTGCGAGAGC
GTCAGTATTAAGCGGGGGAGAATTAGATCGCGATGGGAAAAAATTCGGTTAAGGCCAGGGGGAAAGAAAA
AATATAAATTAAAACATATAGTATGGGCAAGCAGGGAGCTAGAACGATTCGCAGTTAATCCTGGCCTGTT
AGAAACATCAGAAGGCTGTAGACAAATACTGGGACAGCTACAACCATCCCTTCAGACAGGATCAGAAGAA
CTTAGATCATTATATAATACAGTAGCAACCCTCTATTGTGTGCATCAAAGGATAGAGATAAAAGACACCA
AGGAAGCTTTAGACAAGATAGAGGAAGAGCAAAACAAAAGTAAGACCACCGCACAGCAAGCGGCCGCTGA
TCTTCAGACCTGGAGGAGGAGATATGAGGGACAATTGGAGAAGTGAATTATATAAATATAAAGTAGTAAA
AATTGAACCATTAGGAGTAGCACCCACCAAGGCAAAGAGAAGAGTGGTGCAGAGAGAAAAAAGAGCAGTG
GGAATAGGAGCTTTGTTCCTTGGGTTCTTGGGAGCAGCAGGAAGCACTATGGGCGCAGCGTCAATGACGC
TGACGGTACAGGCCAGACAATTATTGTCTGGTATAGTGCAGCAGCAGAACAATTTGCTGAGGGCTATTGA
GGCGCAACAGCATCTGTTGCAACTCACAGTCTGGGGCATCAAGCAGCTCCAGGCAAGAATCCTGGCTGTG
GAAAGATACCTAAAGGATCAACAGCTCCTGGGGATTTGGGGTTGCTCTGGAAAACTCATTTGCACCACTG
CTGTGCCTTGGAATGCTAGTTGGAGTAATAAATCTCTGGAACAGATTTGGAATCACACGACCTGGATGGA
GTGGGACAGAGAAATTAACAATTACACAAGCTTAATACACTCCTTAATTGAAGAATCGCAAAACCAGCAA
GAAAAGAATGAACAAGAATTATTGGAATTAGATAAATGGGCAAGTTTGTGGAATTGGTTTAACATAACAA
ATTGGCTGTGGTATATAAAATTATTCATAATGATAGTAGGAGGCTTGGTAGGTTTAAGAATAGTTTTTGC
TGTACTTTCTATAGTGAATAGAGTTAGGCAGGGATATTCACCATTATCGTTTCAGACCCACCTCCCAACC
CCGAGGGGACCCGACAGGCCCGAAGGAATAGAAGAAGAAGGTGGAGAGAGAGACAGAGACAGATCCATTC
GATTAGTGAACGGATCTCGACGGTATCGATGTCGACGTTAACGCTAGCGACTGGGTCTGCGATGTCGACG
TTAACGCTAGCGACTGGGTCTGCGATAAGCTTGGGAGTTCCGCGTTACATAACTTACGGTAAATGGCCCG
CCTGGCTGACCGCCCAACGACCCCCGCCCATTGACGTCAATAATGACGTATGTTCCCATAGTAACGCCAA
TAGGGACTTTCCATTGACGTCAATGGGTGGAGTATTTACGGTAAACTGCCCACTTGGCAGTACATCAAGT
GTATCATATGCCAAGTACGCCCCCTATTGACGTCAATGACGGTAAATGGCCCGCCTGGCATTATGCCCAG
TACATGACCTTATGGGACTTTCCTACTTGGCAGTACATCTACGTATTAGTCATCGCTATTACCATGGTGA
TGCGGTTTTGGCAGTACATCAATGGGCGTGGATAGCGGTTTGACTCACGGGGATTTCCAAGTCTCCACCC
CATTGACGTCAATGGGAGTTTGTTTTGGCACCAAAATCAACGGGACTTTCCAAAATGTCGTAACAACTCC
GCCCCATTGACGCAAATGGGCGGTAGGCGTGTACGGTGGGAGGTCTATATAAGCAGAGCTCGTTTAGTGA
ACCGTCAGATCGCCTGGAGACGCCATCCACGCTGTTTTGACCTCCATAGAAGACACCGACTCTAGAGGAT
CCAGCCGCCACCATGGCTTCCAAGGTGTACGACCCCGAGCAACGCAAACGCATGATCACTGGGCCTCAGT
GGTGGGCTCGCTGCAAGCAAATGAACGTGCTGGACTCCTTCATCAACTACTATGATTCCGAGAAGCACGC
CGAGAACGCCGTGATTTTTCTGCATGGTAACGCTGCCTCCAGCTACCTGTGGAGGCACGTCGTGCCTCAC
ATCGAGCCCGTGGCTAGATGCATCATCCCTGATCTGATCGGAATGGGTAAGTCCGGCAAGAGCGGGAATG
GCTCATATCGCCTCCTGGATCACTACAAGTACCTCACCGCTTGGTTCGAGCTGCTGAACCTTCCAAAGAA
AATCATCTTTGTGGGCCACGACTGGGGGGCTTGTCTGGCCTTTCACTACTCCTACGAGCACCAAGACAAG
ATCAAGGCCATCGTCCATGCTGAGAGTGTCGTGGACGTGATCGAGTCCTGGGACGAGTGGCCTGACATCG
AGGAGGATATCGCCCTGATCAAGAGCGAAGAGGGCGAGAAAATGGTGCTTGAGAATAACTTCTTCGTCGA
GACCATGCTCCCAAGCAAGATCATGCGGAAACTGGAGCCTGAGGAGTTCGCTGCCTACCTGGAGCCATTC
AAGGAGAAGGGCGAGGTTAGACGGCCTACCCTCTCCTGGCCTCGCGAGATCCCTCTCGTTAAGGGAGGCA
AGCCCGACGTCGTCCAGATTGTCCGCAACTACAACGCCTACCTTCGGGCCAGCGACGATCTGCCTAAGAT
GTTCATCGAGTCCGACCCTGGGTTCTTTTCCAACGCTATTGTCGAGGGAGCTAAGAAGTTCCCTAACACC
GAGTTCGTGAAGGTGAAGGGCCTCCACTTCAGCCAGGAGGACGCTCCAGATGAAATGGGTAAGTACATCA
AGAGCTTCGTGGAGCGCGTGCTGAAGAACGAGCAGAGTGGCGGCCGCTCGAGTGGCTCGGGCTCGACCTC
GGGCTCGGGCACAAGTTTGTACAAAAAAGCTGAACGAGAAACGTAAAATGATATAAATATCAATATATTA
AATTAGATTTTGCATAAAAAACAGACTACATAATACTGTAAAACACAACATATCCAGTCACTATGGCGGC
CGCATTAGGCACCCCAGGCTTTACACTTTATGCTTCCGGCTCGTATAATGTGTGGATTTTGAGTTAGGAT
CCGTCGAGATTTTCAGGAGCTAAGGAAGCTAAAATGGAGAAAAAAATCACTGGATATACCACCGTTGATA
TATCCCAATGGCATCGTAAAGAACATTTTGAGGCATTTCAGTCAGTTGCTCAATGTACCTATAACCAGAC
CGTTCAGCTGGATATTACGGCCTTTTTAAAGACCGTAAAGAAAAATAAGCACAAGTTTTATCCGGCCTTT
ATTCACATTCTTGCCCGCCTGATGAATGCTCATCCGGAATTCCGTATGGCAATGAAAGACGGTGAGCTGG
TGATATGGGATAGTGTTCACCCTTGTTACACCGTTTTCCATGAGCAAACTGAAACGTTTTCATCGCTCTG
GAGTGAATACCACGACGATTTCCGGCAGTTTCTACACATATATTCGCAAGATGTGGCGTGTTACGGTGAA
AACCTGGCCTATTTCCCTAAAGGGTTTATTGAGAATATGTTTTTCGTCTCAGCCAATCCCTGGGTGAGTT
TCACCAGTTTTGATTTAAACGTGGCCAATATGGACAACTTCTTCGCCCCCGTTTTCACCATGGGCAAATA
TTATACGCAAGGCGACAAGGTGCTGATGCCGCTGGCGATTCAGGTTCATCATGCCGTTTGTGATGGCTTC
CATGTCGGCAGAATGCTTAATGAATTACAACAGTACTGCGATGAGTGGCAGGGCGGGGCGTAAAGATCTG
GATCCGGCTTACTAAAAGCCAGATAACAGTATGCGTATTTGCGCGCTGATTTTTGCGGTATAAGAATATA
TACTGATATGTATACCCGAAGTATGTCAAAAAGAGGTATGCTATGAAGCAGCGTATTACAGTGACAGTTG
ACAGCGACAGCTATCAGTTGCTCAAGGCATATATGATGTCAATATCTCCGGTCTGGTAAGCACAACCATG
CAGAATGAAGCCCGTCGTCTGCGTGCCGAACGCTGGAAAGCGGAAAATCAGGAAGGGATGGCTGAGGTCG
CCCGGTTTATTGAAATGAACGGCTCTTTTGCTGACGAGAACAGGGGCTGGTGAAATGCAGTTTAAGGTTT
ACACCTATAAAAGAGAGAGCCGTTATCGTCTGTTTGTGGATGTACAGAGTGATATTATTGACACGCCCGG
GCGACGGATGGTGATCCCCCTGGCCAGTGCACGTCTGCTGTCAGATAAAGTCTCCCGTGAACTTTACCCG
GTGGTGCATATCGGGGATGAAAGCTGGCGCATGATGACCACCGATATGGCCAGTGTGCCGGTCTCCGTTA
TCGGGGAAGAAGTGGCTGATCTCAGCCACCGCGAAAATGACATCAAAAACGCCATTAACCTGATGTTCTG
GGGAATATAAATGTCAGGCTCCCTTATACACAGCCAGTCTGCAGGTCGACCATAGTGACTGGATATGTTG
TGTTTTACAGTATTATGTAGTCTGTTTTTTATGCAAAATCTAATTTAATATATTGATATTTATATCATTT
TACGTTTCTCGTTCAGCTTTCTTGTACAAAGTGGTTGCTCTATAGTAACTCGAGTCTAGAGGGCCCGCGG
TTCGAAGGTAAGCCTATCCCTAACCCTCTCCTCGGTCTCGATTCTACGCGTACCGGTTAGTAATGACGAT
GGTACCTACCGGGTAGGGGAGGCGCTTTTCCCAAGGCAGTCTGGAGCATGCGCTTTAGCAGCCCCGCTGG
GCACTTGGCGCTACACAAGTGGCCTCTGGCCTCGCACACATTCCACATCCACCGGTAGGCGCCAACCGGC
TCCGTTCTTTGGTGGCCCCTTCGCGCCACCTTCTACTCCTCCCCTAGTCAGGAAGTTCCCCCCCGCCCCG
CAGCTCGCGTCGTGCAGGACGTGACAAATGGAAGTAGCACGTCTCACTAGTCTCGTGCAGATGGACAGCA
CCGCTGAGCAATGGAAGCGGGTAGGCCTTTGGGGCAGCGGCCAATAGCAGCTTTGCTCCTTCGCTTTCTG
GGCTCAGAGGCTGGGAAGGGGTGGGTCCGGGGGCGGGCTCAGGGGCGGGCTCAGGGGCGGGGCGGGCGCC
CGAAGGTCCTCCGGAGGCCCGGCATTCTGCACGCTTCAAAAGCGCACGTCTGCCGCGCTGTTCTCCTCTT
CCTCATCTCCGGGCCTTTCGACTCTAGACACGTGTTGACAATTAATCATCGGCATAGTATATCGGCATAG
TATAATACGACAAGGTGAGGAACTAAACCATGGCCAAGCCTTTGTCTCAAGAAGAATCCACCCTCATTGA
AAGAGCAACGGCTACAATCAACAGCATCCCCATCTCTGAAGACTACAGCGTCGCCAGCGCAGCTCTCTCT
AGCGACGGCCGCATCTTCACTGGTGTCAATGTATATCATTTTACTGGGGGACCTTGTGCAGAACTCGTGG
TGCTGGGCACTGCTGCTGCTGCGGCAGCTGGCAACCTGACTTGTATCGTCGCGATCGGAAATGAGAACAG
GGGCATCTTGAGCCCCTGCGGACGGTGCCGACAGGTGCTTCTCGATCTGCATCCTGGGATCAAAGCCATA
GTGAAGGACAGTGATGGACAGCCGACGGCAGTTGGGATTCGTGAATTGCTGCCCTCTGGTTATGTGTGGG
AGGGCTAAGCACAATTCGAGCTCGGTACCTTTAAGACCAATGACTTACAAGGCAGCTGTAGATCTTAGCC
ACTTTTTAAAAGAAAAGGGGGGACTGGAAGGGCTAATTCACTCCCAACGAAGACAAGATCTGCTTTTTGC
TTGTACTGGGTCTCTCTGGTTAGACCAGATCTGAGCCTGGGAGCTCTCTGGCTAACTAGGGAACCCACTG
CTTAAGCCTCAATAAAGCTTGCCTTGAGTGCTTCAAGTAGTGTGTGCCCGTCTGTTGTGTGACTCTGGTA
ACTAGAGATCCCTCAGACCCTTTTAGTCAGTGTGGAAAATCTCTAGCAGTAGTAGTTCATGTCATCTTAT
TATTCAGTATTTATAACTTGCAAAGAAATGAATATCAGAGAGTGAGAGGAACTTGTTTATTGCAGCTTAT
AATGGTTACAAATAAAGCAATAGCATCACAAATTTCACAAATAAAGCATTTTTTTCACTGCATTCTAGTT
GTGGTTTGTCCAAACTCATCAATGTATCTTATCATGTCTGGCTCTAGCTATCCCGCCCCTAACTCCGCCC
ATCCCGCCCCTAACTCCGCCCAGTTCCGCCCATTCTCCGCCCCATGGCTGACTAATTTTTTTTATTTATG
CAGAGGCCGAGGCCGCCTCGGCCTCTGAGCTATTCCAGAAGTAGTGAGGAGGCTTTTTTGGAGGCCTAGG
GACGTACCCAATTCGCCCTATAGTGAGTCGTATTACGCGCGCTCACTGGCCGTCGTTTTACAACGTCGTG
ACTGGGAAAACCCTGGCGTTACCCAACTTAATCGCCTTGCAGCACATCCCCCTTTCGCCAGCTGGCGTAA
TAGCGAAGAGGCCCGCACCGATCGCCCTTCCCAACAGTTGCGCAGCCTGAATGGCGAATGGG
[124 nt withheld, positions 6923-7046]
C
[91 nt withheld, positions 7048-7138]
A
[49 nt withheld, positions 7140-7188]
CCTTTGACGTTGGAGTCCACGTTCTTT
[37 nt withheld, positions 7216-7252]
ACCCTATCTCGGTCTATTCTTTTGATTTATAAGGGATTTTGCCGATTTCGGCCTATTGGTTAAAAAATGA
GCTGATTTAACAAAAATTTAACGCGAATTTTAACAAAATATTAACGCTTACAATTTAGGTGGCACTTTTC
GGGGAAATGTGCGCGGAACCCCTATTTGTTTATTTTTCTAAATACATTCAAATATGTATCCGCTCATGAG
ACAATAACCCTGATAAATGCTTCAATAATATTGAAAAAGGAAGAGTATGAGTATTCAACATTTCCGTGTC
GCCCTTATTCCCTTTTTTGCGGCATTTTGCCTTCCTGTTTTTGCTCACCCAGAAACGCTGGTGAAAGTAA
AAGATGCTGAAGATCAGTTGGGTGCACGAGTGGGTTACATCGAACTGGATCTCAACAGCGGTAAGATCCT
TGAGAGTTTTCGCCCCGAAGAACGTTTTCCAATGATGAGCACTTTTAAAGTTCTGCTATGTGGCGCGGTA
TTATCCCGTATTGACGCCGGGCAAGAGCAACTCGGTCGCCGCATACACTATTCTCAGAATGACTTGGTTG
AGTACTCACCAGTCACAGAAAAGCATCTTACGGATGGCATGACAGTAAGAGAATTATGCAGTGCTGCCAT
AACCATGAGTGATAACACTGCGGCCAACTTACTTCTGACAACGATCGGAGGACCGAAGGAGCTAACCGCT
TTTTTGCACAACATGGGGGATCATGTAACTCGCCTTGATCGTTGGGAACCGGAGCTGAATGAAGCCATAC
CAAACGACGAGCGTGACACCACGATGCCTGTAGCAATGGCAACAACGTTGCGCAAACTATTAACTGGCGA
ACTACTTACTCTAGCTTCCCGGCAACAATTAATAGACTGGATGGAGGCGGATAAAGTTGCAGGACCACTT
CTGCGCTCGGCCCTTCCGGCTGGCTGGTTTATTGCTGATAAATCTGGAGCCGGTGAGCGTGGGTCTCGCG
GTATCATTGCAGCACTGGGGCCAGATGGTAAGCCCTCCCGTATCGTAGTTATCTACACGACGGGGAGTCA
GGCAACTATGGATGAACGAAATAGACAGATCGCTGAGATAGGTGCCTCACTGATTAAGCATTGGTAACTG
TCAGACCAAGTTTACTCATATATACTTTAGATTGATTTAAAACTTCATTTTTAATTTAAAAGGATCTAGG
TGAAGATCCTTTTTGATAATCTCATGACCAAAATCCCTTAACGTGAGTTTTCGTTCCACTGAGCGTCAGA
CCCCGTAGAAAAGATCAAAGGATCTTCTTGAGATCCTTTTTTTCTGCGCGTAATCTGCTGCTTGCAAACA
AAAAAACCACCGCTACCAGCGGTGGTTTGTTTGCCGGATCAAGAGCTACCAACTCTTTTTCCGAAGGTAA
CTGGCTTCAGCAGAGCGCAGATACCAAATACTGTTCTTCTAGTGTAGCCGTAGTTAGGCCACCACTTCAA
GAACTCTGTAGCACCGCCTACATACCTCGCTCTGCTAATCCTGTTACCAGTGGCTGCTGCCAGTGGCGAT
AAGTCGTGTCTTACCGGGTTGGACTCAAGACGATAGTTACCGGATAAGGCGCAGCGGTCGGGCTGAACGG
GGGGTTCGTGCACACAGCCCAGCTTGGAGCGAACGACCTACACCGAACTGAGATACCTACAGCGTGAGCT
ATGAGAAAGCGCCACGCTTCCCGAAGGGAGAAAGGCGGACAGGTATCCGGTAAGCGGCAGGGTCGGAACA
GGAGAGCGCACGAGGGAGCTTCCAGGGGGAAACGCCTGGTATCTTTATAGTCCTGTCGGGTTTCGCCACC
TCTGACTTGAGCGTCGATTTTTGTGATGCTCGTCAGGGGGGCGGAGCCTATGGAAAAACGCCAGCAACGC
GGCCTTTTTACGGTTCCTGGCCTTTTGCTGGCCTTTTGCTCACATGTTCTTTCCTGCGTTATCCCCTGAT
TCTGTGGATAACCGTATTACCGCCTTTGAGTGAGCTGATACCGCTCGCCGCAGCCGAACGACCGAGCGCA
GCGAGTCAGTGAGCGAGGAAGCGGAAGAGCGCCCAATACGCAAACCGCCTCTCCCCGCGCGTTGGCCGAT
TCATTAATGCAGCTGGCACGACAGGTTTCCCGACTGGAAAGCGGGCAGTGAGCGCAACGCAATTAATGTG
AGTTAGCTCACTCATTAGGCACCCCAGGCTTTACACTTTATGCTTCCGGCTCGTATGTTGTGTGGAATTG
TGAGCGGATAACAATTTCACACAGGAAACAGCTATGACCATGATTACGCCAAGCGCGCAATTAACCCTCA
CTAAAGGGAACAAAAGCTGGAGCTGCAAGCTTAATGTAGTCTTATGCAATACTCTTGTAGTCTTGCAACA
TGGTAACGATGAGTTAGCAACATGCCTTACAAGGAGAGAAAAAGCACCGTGCATGCCGATTGGTGGAAGT
AAGGTGGTACGATCGTGCCTTATTAGGAAGGCAACAGACGGGTCTGACATGGATTGGACGAACCACTGAA
TTGCCGCATTGCAGAGATATTGTATTTAAGTGCCTAGCTCGATACATAAAC
Features (pLannotate 1.2.2; 35 found; start..end, strand, type, name):
      1..181     +  LTR            5' LTR (truncated): truncated 5' long terminal repeat (LTR) from HIV-1
    228..353     +  misc_feature   HIV-1 Ψ: packaging signal of human immunodeficiency virus type 1
    337..700     +  CDS            HIV-1 gag (fragment): gag protein from human immunodeficiency virus 1; gag
    846..1079    +  misc_feature   RRE: The Rev response element (RRE) of HIV-1 allows for Rev-dependent mRNA export from the nucleus to the cytoplasm.
   1456..1556    +  CDS            Rev (fragment): human immunodeficiency virus 1 (HIV-1) Rev protein; rev; enhances nuclear export of unspliced and incompletely spliced viral mRNAs
   1653..1956    +  enhancer       CMV enhancer: human cytomegalovirus immediate early enhancer
   1957..2160    +  promoter       CMV promoter: human cytomegalovirus (CMV) immediate early promoter
   2253..3185    +  CDS            hRluc: Renilla luciferase human codon-optimized
   3231..3355    +  protein_bind   attR1: mutant version of attR; recombination site for the Gateway® LR reaction LR Clonase™
   3380..3410    +  promoter       lac UV5 promoter: E. coli lac promoter with an "up" mutation
   3434..3463    +  promoter       cat promoter (fragment): promoter of the E. coli cat gene encoding chloramphenicol acetyltransferase
   3464..4123    +  CDS            CmR: chloramphenicol acetyltransferase; cat; confers resistance to chloramphenicol
   4302..4460    +  CDS            ccdA (fragment): CCDA_ECO57 - Also known as H, letA. Experimental evidence at protein level: Swiss-Prot protein existence level 1. Antitoxin component of a type II toxin-antitoxin (TA) system which inhibits the post-segregational killing (PSK) of plasmid-free cells, also referred to as a plasmid addiction system. Binds to and blocks the activity of CcdB; will also remove bound CcdB protein from the CcdB-GyrA complex by forming a CcdA-CcdB complex, a process termed rejuvenation. Functions as a transcriptional corepressor for the ccdAB operon, repression also requires CcdB (By similarity). From Escherichia coli
   4465..4767    +  CDS            ccdB: CCDB_ECOLI - Also known as G, letB, letD. Experimental evidence at protein level: Swiss-Prot protein existence level 1. Toxic component of a type II toxin-antitoxin (TA) system, functioning in plasmid maintainence. Responsible for the post- segregational killing (PSK) of plasmid-free cells, also referred to as a plasmid addiction system. Half-life of over 2 hours. Cell killing by CcdB is accompanied by filamentation, defects in chromosome and plasmid segregation, defects in cell division, formation of anucleate cells, decreased DNA synthesis and plasmid loss. Interferes with the activity of DN
   4811..4935    -  protein_bind   attR2: mutant version of attR; recombination site for the Gateway® LR reaction LR Clonase™
   4977..5018    +  CDS            V5 tag: epitope tag from simian virus 5
   5051..5550    +  promoter       PGK promoter: mouse phosphoglycerate kinase 1 promoter
   5564..5611    +  promoter       EM7 promoter: synthetic bacterial promoter&nbsp
   5630..6028    +  CDS            BSD: blasticidin S deaminase; Aspergillus terreus BSD; confers resistance to blasticidin
   6045..6113    +  CDS            nef (fragment): NEF_HV1Z2 - Experimental evidence at protein level: Swiss-Prot protein existence level 1. Extracellular Nef protein targets CD4(+) T-lymphocytes for apoptosis by interacting with CXCR4 surface receptors. From Human immunodeficiency virus type 1 group M subtype D (isolate Z2/CDC-Z34) (HIV-1).
   6115..6348    +  LTR            3' LTR (ΔU3): self-inactivating 3' long terminal repeat (LTR) from HIV-1
   6420..6541    +  polyA_signal   SV40 poly(A) signal: SV40 polyadenylation signal
   6581..6716    +  rep_origin     SV40 ori: SV40 origin of replication
   6737..6755    -  promoter       T7 promoter: promoter for bacteriophage T7 RNA polymerase
   6763..6918    +  CDS            lacZα (fragment): LacZα fragment of β-galactosidase; lacZ fragment
   6923..7351    +  rep_origin     f1 ori (sequence partly withheld): f1 bacteriophage origin of replication; arrow indicates direction of (+) strand synthesis
   7404..7508    +  promoter       AmpR promoter: bla
   7509..8369    +  CDS            AmpR: β-lactamase; bla; confers resistance to ampicillin, carbenicillin, and related antibiotics
   8540..9128    +  rep_origin     ori: high-copy-number ColE1/pMB1/pBR322/pUC origin of replication
   9311..9403    +  CDS            lacI (fragment): lac repressor; lacI; The lac repressor binds to the lac operator to inhibit transcription in E. coli. This inhibition can be relieved by adding lactose or isopropyl-β-D-thiogalactopyranoside (IPTG).
   9416..9437    +  protein_bind   CAP binding site: CAP binding activates transcription in the presence of cAMP. E. coli catabolite activator protein
   9452..9482    +  promoter       lac promoter: promoter for the E. coli lac operon
   9490..9506    +  protein_bind   lac operator: The lac repressor binds to the lac operator to inhibit transcription in E. coli. This inhibition can be relieved by adding lactose or isopropyl-β-D-thiogalactopyranoside (IPTG). lac repressor encoded by lacI
   9551..9569    +  promoter       T3 promoter: promoter for bacteriophage T3 RNA polymerase
   9597..9823    +  promoter       RSV promoter: Rous sarcoma virus enhancer/promoter
