[The description below was written by a language model from this plasmid's Addgene catalogue record and pLannotate feature annotations shown in this document.]
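Description:
pLenti6.2-Renilla-ccdB is an empty Gateway destination vector built on the Invitrogen pLenti6.2 lentiviral backbone, designed for expressing proteins in mammalian cells as N-terminal Renilla luciferase fusions. In bacteria it is maintained through a high-copy ColE1/pUC-type origin with ampicillin resistance. The Gateway cassette adds chloramphenicol resistance and the ccdB toxin gene, so the unrecombined plasmid must be propagated in a ccdB-tolerant strain. An f1 origin and an SV40 origin are also annotated in the backbone.

The viral portion has an RSV promoter driving a truncated HIV-1 5' LTR, followed by the Ψ packaging signal, a partial gag sequence, the Rev response element and a self-inactivating ΔU3 3' LTR. This layout lets the genome be packaged when helper functions are supplied in trans, while LTR promoter activity is disabled after integration. Within this frame, the CMV enhancer/promoter drives human codon-optimized Renilla luciferase (hRluc), placed directly upstream of attR1. The attR1–CmR–ccdB–attR2 cassette is replaced by an open reading frame from an entry clone in an LR recombination reaction, with loss of ccdB providing counterselection for recombinants. A V5 epitope sequence lies just downstream of attR2 and could tag the C-terminus if the inserted ORF lacks a stop codon and stays in frame, although the catalogue entry lists only the Renilla tag. A mouse PGK promoter, paired with the bacterial EM7 promoter, drives blasticidin S deaminase for selection of transduced cells.

The associated publication concerns quantitative analysis of HSP90–client interactions, which fits use of these luciferase fusions as quantifiable reporters in protein interaction assays, though the record does not give the assay details.
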