Addgene plasmid #87076: pLenti6.2-Renilla-ccdB
Purpose: (Empty Backbone) Lentiviral Gateway-compatible expression vector backbone with an N-terminal Renilla luciferase
Depositing lab: Susan Lindquist & Mikko Taipale. Depositing organization: Whitehead Institute for Biomedical Research. Publication: Quantitative analysis of HSP90-client interactions reveals principles of substrate recognition. Taipale M, Krykbaeva I, Koeva M, Kayatekin C, Westover KD, Karras GI, Lindquist S. Cell. 2012 Aug 31;150(5):987-1001. doi: 10.1016/j.cell.2012.06.047. PubMed 22939624.
Backbone
  Vector backbone: pLenti6.2
  Backbone manufacturer: Invitrogen
  Vector type: Mammalian Expression, Lentiviral
  Selectable markers: Blasticidin
  Tag / fusion protein: Renilla luciferase (N terminal on backbone)
Growth in bacteria
  Bacterial resistance: Chloramphenicol and Ampicillin, 25 & 100 μg/mL
  Growth temperature: 30°C
  Growth strain: ccdB Survival
  Growth instructions: Slow-growing, requires 3 days growth at 30C
  Copy number: High Copy
Gene/Insert
  Gene/Insert name: None
  Tag / fusion protein: Renilla luciferase (N terminal on backbone)
Terms and licenses: Academic/Nonprofit Terms; Industry Terms: Not Available to Industry
How to cite: pLenti6.2-Renilla-ccdB was a gift from Susan Lindquist & Mikko Taipale (Addgene plasmid # 87076 ; http://n2t.net/addgene:87076 ; RRID:Addgene_87076)
